>Addgene plasmid #200264 | pBI-eGFP-Rab22 | addgene full sequence | sequence record 394409 | Addgene NGS Result
ATGGTGAGCAAGGGCGAGGAGCTGTTCACCGGGGTGGTGCCCATCCTGGTCGAGCTGGACGGCGACGTAA
ACGGCCACAAGTTCAGCGTGTCCGGCGAGGGCGAGGGCGATGCCACCTACGGCAAGCTGACCCTGAAGTT
CATCTGCACCACCGGCAAGCTGCCCGTGCCCTGGCCCACCCTCGTGACCACCCTGACCTACGGCGTGCAG
TGCTTCAGCCGCTACCCCGACCACATGAAGCAACACGACTTCTTCAAGTCCGCCATGCCCGAAGGCTACG
TCCAGGAGCGCACCATCTTCTTCAAGGACGACGGCAACTACAAGACCCGCGCCGAGGTGAAGTTCGAGGG
CGACACCCTGGTGAACCGCATCGAGCTGAAGGGCATCGACTTCAAGGAGGACGGCAACATCCTGGGGCAC
AAGCTGGAGTACAACTACAACAGCCACAACGTCTATATCATGGCCGACAAGCAGAAGAACGGCATCAAGG
TGAACTTCAAGATCCGCCACAACATCGAGGACGGCAGCGTGCAGCTCGCCGACCACTACCAGCAGAACAC
CCCCATCGGCGACGGCCCCGTGCTGCTGCCCGACAACCACTACCTGAGCACCCAGTCCGCCCTGAGCAAA
GACCCCAACGAGAAGCGCGATCACATGGTCCTGCTGGAGTTCGTGACCGCCGCCGGGATCACTCTCGGCA
TGGACGAGCTGTACAAGTTCTGCAGCGGCCGCATGGCGCTGAGGGAGCTCAAAGTGTGTCTGCTCGGGGA
TACAGGTGTAGGTAAATCGAGTATTGTGTGGCGGTTTGTGGAAGACAGTTTTGATCCAAACATCAACCCA
ACAATAGGGGCATCTTTTATGACCAAGACTGTCCAGTACCAAAATGAGCTACATAAATTCCTAATCTGGG
ATACAGCTGGACAAGAACGATTTCGTGCCTTAGCACCAATGTACTATCGAGGGTCGGCTGCAGCTATAAT
CGTTTATGATATCACAAAAGAAGAGACATTTTCAACATTAAAGAATTGGGTGAAAGAGCTTCGACAGCAT
GGCCCACCTAATATTGTAGTTGCCATTGCAGGAAATAAATGTGATCTTATCGATGTAAGAGAAGTCATGG
AGAGAGATGCAAAGGACTACGCCGACTCTATTCATGCAATTTTTGTAGAGACCAGCGCAAAAAACGCGAT
AAACATAAATGAACTCTTTATAGAAATTAGTCGAAGAATTCCATCCACTGACGCCAACCTGCCATCTGGC
GGTAAGGGCTTCAAACTCCGAAGACAGCCTTCAGAGCCAAAGCGGAGCTGCTGCTGAGTCGACCTAGTTC
TAGAGGATCCAGACATGATAAGATACATTGATGAGTTTGGACAAACCACAACTAGAATGCAGTGAAAAAA
ATGCTTTATTTGTGAAATTTGTGATGCTATTGCTTTATTTGTAACCATTATAAGCTGCAATAAACAAGTT
AACAACAACAATTGCATTCATTTTATGTTTCAGGTTCAGGGGGAGGTGTGGGAGGTTTTTTAAAGCAAGT
AAAACCTCTACAAATGTGGTATGGCTGATTATGATCCTGCAAGCCTCGTCGTCCTGGCCGGACCACGCTA
TCTGTGCAAGGTCCCCGGCCCCGGACGCGCGCTCCATGAGCAGAGCGCCCGCCGCCGAGGCGAAGACTCG
GGCGGCGCCCTGCCCGTCCCACCAGGTCAACAGGCGGTAACCGGCCTCTTCATCGGGAATGCGCGCGACC
TTCAGCATCGCCGGCATGTCCCCCTGGCGGACGGGAAGTATCCAGCTCGACCAAGCTGGCCGCGTCGAGT
GAAGACGAAAGGGCCTCGTGATACGCCTATTTTTATAGGTTAATGTCATGATAATAATGGTTTCTTAGAC
GTCAGGTGGCACTTTTCGGGGAAATGTGCGCGGAACCCCTATTTGTTTATTTTTCTAAATACATTCAAAT
ATGTATCCGCTCATGAGACAATAACCCTGATAAATGCTTCAATAATATTGAAAAAGGAAGAGTATGAGTA
TTCAACATTTCCGTGTCGCCCTTATTCCCTTTTTTGCGGCATTTTGCCTTCCTGTTTTTGCTCACCCAGA
AACGCTGGTGAAAGTAAAAGATGCTGAAGATCAGTTGGGTGCACGAGTGGGTTACATCGAACTGGATCTC
AACAGCGGTAAGATCCTTGAGAGTTTTCGCCCCGAAGAACGTTTTCCAATGATGAGCACTTTTAAAGTTC
TGCTATGTGGCGCGGTATTATCCCGTGTTGACGCCGGGCAAGAGCAACTCGGTCGCCGCATACACTATTC
TCAGAATGACTTGGTTGAGTACTCACCAGTCACAGAAAAGCATCTTACGGATGGCATGACAGTAAGAGAA
TTATGCAGTGCTGCCATAACCATGAGTGATAACACTGCGGCCAACTTACTTCTGACAACGATCGGAGGAC
CGAAGGAGCTAACCGCTTTTTTGCACAACATGGGGGATCATGTAACTCGCCTTGATCGTTGGGAACCGGA
GCTGAATGAAGCCATACCAAACGACGAGCGTGACACCACGATGCCTGTAGCAATGGCAACAACGTTGCGC
AAACTATTAACTGGCGAACTACTTACTCTAGCTTCCCGGCAACAATTAATAGACTGGATGGAGGCGGATA
AAGTTGCAGGACCACTTCTGCGCTCGGCCCTTCCGGCTGGCTGGTTTATTGCTGATAAATCTGGAGCCGG
TGAGCGTGGGTCTCGCGGTATCATTGCAGCACTGGGGCCAGATGGTAAGCCCTCCCGTATCGTAGTTATC
TACACGACGGGGAGTCAGGCAACTATGGATGAACGAAATAGACAGATCGCTGAGATAGGTGCCTCACTGA
TTAAGCATTGGTAACTGTCAGACCAAGTTTACTCATATATACTTTAGATTGATTTAAAACTTCATTTTTA
ATTTAAAAGGATCTAGGTGAAGATCCTTTTTGATAATCTCATGACCAAAATCCCTTAACGTGAGTTTTCG
TTCCACTGAGCGTCAGACCCCGTAGAAAAGATCAAAGGATCTTCTTGAGATCCTTTTTTTCTGCGCGTAA
TCTGCTGCTTGCAAACAAAAAAACCACCGCTACCAGCGGTGGTTTGTTTGCCGGATCAAGAGCTACCAAC
TCTTTTTCCGAAGGTAACTGGCTTCAGCAGAGCGCAGATACCAAATACTGTTCTTCTAGTGTAGCCGTAG
TTAGGCCACCACTTCAAGAACTCTGTAGCACCGCCTACATACCTCGCTCTGCTAATCCTGTTACCAGTGG
CTGCTGCCAGTGGCGATAAGTCGTGTCTTACCGGGTTGGACTCAAGACGATAGTTACCGGATAAGGCGCA
GCGGTCGGGCTGAACGGGGGGTTCGTGCACACAGCCCAGCTTGGAGCGAACGACCTACACCGAACTGAGA
TACCTACAGCGTGAGCTATGAGAAAGCGCCACGCTTCCCGAAGGGAGAAAGGCGGACAGGTATCCGGTAA
GCGGCAGGGTCGGAACAGGAGAGCGCACGAGGGAGCTTCCAGGGGGAAACGCCTGGTATCTTTATAGTCC
TGTCGGGTTTCGCCACCTCTGACTTGAGCGTCGATTTTTGTGATGCTCGTCAGGGGGGCGGAGCCTATGG
AAAAACGCCAGCAACGCGGCCTTTTTACGGTTCCTGGCCTTTTGCTGGCCTTTTGCTCACATGTTCTTTC
CTGCGTTATCCCCTGATTCTGTGGATAACCGTATTACCGCCTTTGAGTGAGCTGATACCGCTCGCCGCAG
CCGAACGACCGAGCGCAGCGAGTCAGTGAGCGAGGAAGCGGAAGAGCGCCCAATACGCAAACCGCCTCTC
CCCGCGCGTTGGCCGATTCATTAATGCAGTCGAGGGATCTCCATAAGAGAAGAGGGACAGCTATGACTGG
GAGTAGTCAGGAGAGGAGGAAAAATCTGGCTAGTAAAACATGTAAGGAAAATTTTAGGGATGTTAAAGAA
AAAAATAACACAAAACAAAATATAAAAAAAATCTAACCTCAAGTCAAGGCTTTTCTATGGAATAAGGAAT
GGACAGCAGGGGGCTGTTTCATATACTGATGACCTCTTTATAGCCAACCTTTGTTCATGGCAGCCAGCAT
ATGGGCATATGTTGCCAAACTCTAAACCAAATACTCATTCTGATGTTTTAAATGATTTGCCCTCCCATAT
GTCCTTCCGAGTGAGAGACACAAAAAATTCCAACACACTATTGCAATGAAAATAAATTTCCTTTATTAGC
CAGAAGTCAGATGCTCAAGGGGCTTCATGATGTCCCCATAATTTTTGGCAGAGGGAAAAAGATCTCAGTG
GTATTTGTGAGCCAGGGCATTGGCCACACCAGCCACCACCTTCTGATAGGCAGCCTGCACCTGAGGAGTG
AATTCTTTGCCAAAATGATGAGACAGCACAACAACCAGCACGTTGCCCAGGAGCTGTAGGAAAGAGAAGA
AGGCATGAACATGGTTAGCAGAGGGGCCCGGTTTGGACTCAGAGTATTTTATCCTCATCTCAAACAGTGT
ATATCATTGTAACCATAAAGAGAAAGGCAGGATGATGACCAGGGTGTAGTTGTTTCTACCAATAAGAATA
TTTCCACGCCAGCCAGAATTTATATGCAGAAATATTCTACCTTATCATTTAATTATAACAATTGTTCTCT
AAAACTGTGCTGAAGTACAATATAATATACCCTGATTGCCTTGAAAAAAAAGTGATTAGAGAAAGTACTT
ACAATCTGACAAATAAACAAAAGTGAATTTAAAAATTCGTTACAAATGCAAGCTAAAGTTTAACGAAAAA
GTTACAGAAAATGAAAAGAAAATAAGAGGAGACAATGGTTGTCAACAGAGTAGAAAGTGAAAGAAACAAA
ATTATCATGAGGGTCCATGGTGATACAAGGGACATCTTCCCATTCTAAACAACACCCTGAAAACTTTGCC
CCCTCCATATAACATGAATTTTACAATAGCGAAAAAGAAAGAACAATCAAGGGTCCCCAAACTCACCCTG
AAGTTCTCAGCTCTAGAGATATCGTCGAGGCCGCGCTAGCACGCGTCAGCTGACTAGAGGATCCCCGGGT
ACCGAGCTCGAATTCGGGGCCGCGGAGGCTGGATCGGTCCCGGTGTCTTCTATGGAGGTCAAAACAGCGT
GGATGGCGTCTCCAGGCGATCTGACGGTTCACTAAACGAGCTCTGCTTATATAGGCCTCCCACCGTACAC
GCCTACCTCGACCCGGGTACCGAGCTCGACTTTCACTTTTCTCTATCACTGATAGGGAGTGGTAAACTCG
ACTTTCACTTTTCTCTATCACTGATAGGGAGTGGTAAACTCGACTTTCACTTTTCTCTATCACTGATAGG
GAGTGGTAAACTCGACTTTCACTTTTCTCTATCACTGATAGGGAGTGGTAAACTCGACTTTCACTTTTCT
CTATCACTGATAGGGAGTGGTAAACTCGACTTTCACTTTTCTCTATCACTGATAGGGAGTGGTAAACTCG
ACTTTCACTTTTCTCTATCACTGATAGGGAGTGGTAAACTCGACCTATATAAGCAGAGCTCGTTTAGTGA
ACCGTCAGATCGCCTGGAGACGCCATCCACGCTGTTTTGACCTCCATAGAAGACACCGGGACCGATCCAG
CCTCCGCGGCCCCGAATTCCTGCAG
Features (pLannotate 1.2.2; 17 found; start..end, strand, type, name):
      1..717     +  CDS            EGFP: EGFP is a basic (constitutively fluorescent) green fluorescent protein published in 1996, derived from Aequorea victoria. It is reported to be a rapidly-maturing weak dimer with moderate acid sensitivity.
    733..1314    +  CDS            RAB22A: RB22A_HUMAN - Also known as RAB22. Experimental evidence at protein level: Swiss-Prot protein existence level 1. Plays a role in endocytosis and intracellular protein transport. Mediates trafficking of TF from early endosomes to recycling endosomes (PubMed:16537905). Required for NGF-mediated endocytosis of NTRK1, and subsequent neurite outgrowth (PubMed:21849477). Binds GTP and GDP and has low GTPase activity. Alternates between a GTP-bound active form and a GDP-bound inactive form (PubMed:16537905). From Homo sapiens (Human).
   1336..1470    -  polyA_signal   SV40 poly(A) signal: SV40 polyadenylation signal
   1493..1576    -  CDS            large T antigen (fragment): large T antigen from SV40 (simian virus 40)
   1570..1800    -  CDS            str (fragment): STR_KLEPN - Protein inferred from homology: Swiss-Prot protein existence level 3. The aminoglycoside phosphotransferases achieve inactivation of their antibiotic substrates by phosphorylation. From Klebsiella pneumoniae.
   1919..2023    +  promoter       AmpR promoter: bla
   2024..2884    +  CDS            AmpR: β-lactamase; bla; confers resistance to ampicillin, carbenicillin, and related antibiotics
   3055..3643    +  rep_origin     ori: high-copy-number ColE1/pMB1/pBR322/pUC origin of replication
   3826..3879    +  CDS            lacI (fragment): lac repressor; lacI; The lac repressor binds to the lac operator to inhibit transcription in E. coli. This inhibition can be relieved by adding lactose or isopropyl-β-D-thiogalactopyranoside (IPTG).
   4212..4267    -  polyA_signal   β-globin poly(A) signal: rabbit β-globin polyadenylation signal (Gil and Proudfoot, 1987)
   4338..4460    -  CDS            HBB: HBB_COLGU - Experimental evidence at transcript level: Swiss-Prot protein existence level 2. Involved in oxygen transport from the lung to the various peripheral tissues. From Colobus guereza (Mantled guereza) (Eastern black-and-white colobus monkey).
   4464..5036    -  intron         β-globin intron: intron from rabbit β-globin gene
   5094..5125    -  misc_feature   MCS (fragment): pUC18/19 multiple cloning site
   5219..5257    -  promoter       minimal CMV promoter: human cytomegalovirus (CMV) immediate early promoter
   5262..5279    -  misc_feature   MCS (fragment): pUC18/19 multiple cloning site
   5290..5560    -  protein_bind   tetracycline response element: contains seven copies of the tetracycline operator tetO tetracycline repressor TetR
   5574..5619    +  promoter       TRE3GV promoter (fragment): 3rd-generation Tet-responsive promoter that can be activated by binding of Tet-On® 3G, optimized for retroviral and lentiviral vectors
