[The description below was written by a language model from this plasmid's Addgene catalogue record and pLannotate feature annotations shown in this document.]
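Description:
pBI-eGFP-Rab22 is a mammalian expression plasmid built on the pBI backbone (Clontech/Takara), a bidirectional tetracycline-responsive vector. It is maintained in E. coli through a high-copy ColE1/pUC-type origin and selected with ampicillin via the β-lactamase gene and its native promoter. No mammalian selection marker is annotated. The short hits to SV40 large T antigen, an aminoglycoside phosphotransferase, lacI and a primate β-globin protein appear to be backbone remnants or parts of the polyadenylation and intron regions rather than functional genes.

The payload is human RAB22A cDNA, cloned between MluI and NheI sites and fused in frame behind an N-terminal EGFP, giving a fluorescent Rab22a small GTPase. The fusion is followed by an SV40 polyadenylation signal. The catalogue lists the promoter as CMV, but the feature table shows a tetracycline response element with seven tetO copies, flanked on each side by a minimal CMV-type promoter (one annotated as a TRE3GV fragment). This is the pBI bidirectional arrangement, in which expression normally depends on a co-supplied Tet transactivator rather than on a full constitutive CMV enhancer/promoter. The side facing away from the fusion leads into a polylinker remnant, rabbit β-globin intron and β-globin poly(A) signal, with no coding insert annotated there.

The sequenced record is 5,695 nt, larger than the 4,358 bp listed in the catalogue, which probably refers to the empty backbone. The plasmid is intended for expressing eGFP-Rab22 in mammalian cells, and the associated work concerns the endosomal versus Golgi membrane targeting of Rab22 and Rab31.
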