Addgene plasmid #200264: pBI-eGFP-Rab22
Purpose: Expression of eGFP-Rab22 (human) in mammalian cells
Depositing lab: Guangpu Li. Depositing organization: University of Oklahoma Health Sciences Center. Publication: A novel membrane targeting domain mediates the endosomal or Golgi localization specificity of small GTPases Rab22 and Rab31. Banworth MJ, Liang Z, Li G. J Biol Chem. 2022 Sep;298(9):102281. doi: 10.1016/j.jbc.2022.102281. Epub 2022 Jul 19. PubMed 35863437.
Backbone
  Vector backbone: pBI
  Backbone manufacturer: Clontech/Takara Bio
  Total vector size (bp): 4358
  Vector type: Mammalian Expression
Growth in bacteria
  Bacterial resistance: Ampicillin, 100 μg/mL
  Growth temperature: 37°C
  Growth strain: DH5alpha
  Copy number: High Copy
Gene/Insert
  Gene/Insert name: Rab22a (human cDNA)
  Species: H. sapiens (human)
  Insert size (bp): 585
  Entrez Gene: RAB22A
  Promoter: CMV
  Tag / fusion protein: eGFP (N terminal on insert)
  Cloning method: Restriction Enzyme; 5′ cloning site Mlu (not destroyed); 3′ cloning site NheI (not destroyed)
  Sequencing primers: 5′ atggcgctgagggagctc; 3′ CGGCCGCGTCGACCTAG
Resource information
  A portion of this plasmid was derived from a plasmid made by: Rab22a cDNA was from UMR cDNA resource center
Terms and licenses: Academic/Nonprofit Terms; Industry Terms: Not Available to Industry
How to cite: pBI-eGFP-Rab22 was a gift from Guangpu Li (Addgene plasmid # 200264 ; http://n2t.net/addgene:200264 ; RRID:Addgene_200264)
