>Addgene plasmid #200264 | pBI-eGFP-Rab22 | depositor partial sequence | sequence record 390006 | pBI vector
CTGCAGGAATTCGGGGCCGCGGAGGCTGGATCGGTCCCGGTGTCTTCTATGGAGGTCAAAACAGCGTGGA
TGGCGTCTCCAGGCGATCTGACGGTTCACTAAACGAGCTCTGCTTATATAGGTCGAGTTTACCACTCCCT
ATCAGTGATAGAGAAAAGTGAAAGTCGAGTTTACCACTCCCTATCAGTGATAGAGAAAAGTGAAAGTCGA
GTTTACCACTCCCTATCAGTGATAGAGAAAAGTGAAAGTCGAGTTTACCACTCCCTATCAGTGATAGAGA
AAAGTGAAAGTCGAGTTTACCACTCCCTATCAGTGATAGAGAAAAGTGAAAGTCGAGTTTACCACTCCCT
ATCAGTGATAGAGAAAAGTGAAAGTCGAGTTTACCACTCCCTATCAGTGATAGAGAAAAGTGAAAGTCGA
GCTCGGTACCCGGGTCGAGTAGGCGTGTACGGTGGGAGGCCTATATAAGCAGAGCTCGTTTAGTGAACCG
TCAGATCGCCTGGAGACGCCATCCACGCTGTTTTGACCTCCATAGAAGACACCGGGACCGATCCAGCCTC
CGCGGCCCCGAATTCGAGCTCGGTACCCGGGGATCCTCTAGTCAGCTGACGCGTGCTAGCGCGGCCTCGA
CGATATCTCTAGACTGAGAACTTCAGGGTGAGTTTGGGGACCCTTGATTGTTCTTTCTTTTTCGCTATTG
AAAAATTCATGTTATATGGAGGGGGCAAAGTTTTCAGGGTGTTGTTTAGAATGGGAAGATGTCCCTTGTA
TCACCATGGACCCTCATGATAATTTTGTTTCTTTCACTTTCTACTCTGTTGACAACCATTGTCTCCTCTT
ATTTTCTTTTCATTTTCTGTAACTTTTTTCGTTAAACTTTAGCTTGCATTTGTAACGAATTTTTAAATTC
ACTTTCGTTTATTTGTCAGATTGTAAGTACTTTCTCTAATCACTTTTTTTTCAAGGCAATCAGGGTAATT
ATATTGTACTTCAGCACAGTTTTAGAGAACAATTGTTATAATTAAATGATAAGGTAGAATATTTCTGCAT
ATAAATTCTGGCTGGCGTGGAAATATTCTTATTGGTAGAAACAACTACATCCTGGTAATCATCCTGCCTT
TCTCTTTATGGTTACAATGATATACACTGTTTGAGATGAGGATAAAATACTCTGAGTCCAAACCGGGCCC
CTCTGCTAACCATGTTCATGCCTTCTTCTTTTTCCTACAGCTCCTGGGCAACGTGCTGGTTGTTGTGCTG
TCTCATCATTTTGGCAAAGAATTCACTCCTCAGGTGCAGGCTGCCTATCAGAAGGTGGTGGCTGGTGTGG
CCAATGCCCTGGCTCACAAATACCACTGAGATCTTTTTCCCTCTGCCAAAAATTATGGGGACATCATGAA
GCCCCTTGAGCATCTGACTTCTGGGTAATAAAGGAAATTTATTTTCATTGCAATAGTGTGTGGGAATTTT
TTGTGTCTCTCACTCGGAAGGACATATGGGAGGGCAAATCATTTAAAACATCAGAATGAGTATTTGGTTT
AGAGTTTGGCAACATATGCCATATGCTGGCTGCCATGAACAAAGGTGGCTATAAAGAGGTCATCAGTATA
TGAAACAGCCCCCTGCTGTCCATTCCTTATTCCATAGAAAAGCCTTGACTTGAGGTTAGATTTTTTTTAT
ATTTTGTTTTGTGTTATTTTTTTCTTTAACATCCCTAAAATTTTCCTTACATGTTTTACTAGCCAGATTT
TTCCTCCTCTCCTGACTACTCCCAGTCATAGCTGTCCCTCTTCTCTTATGAACTCGACTGCATTAATGAA
TCGGCCAACGCGCGGGGAGAGGCGGTTTGCGTATTGGGCGCTCTTCCGCTTCCTCGCTCACTGACTCGCT
GCGCTCGGTCGTTCGGCTGCGGCGAGCGGTATCAGCTCACTCAAAGGCGGTAATACGGTTATCCACAGAA
TCAGGGGATAACGCAGGAAAGAACATGTGAGCAAAAGGCCAGCAAAAGGCCAGGAACCGTAAAAAGGCCG
CGTTGCTGGCGTTTTTCCATAGGCTCCGCCCCCCTGACGAGCATCACAAAAATCGACGCTCAAGTCAGAG
GTGGCGAAACCCGACAGGACTATAAAGATACCAGGCGTTTCCCCCTGGAAGCTCCCTCGTGCGCTCTCCT
GTTCCGACCCTGCCGCTTACCGGATACCTGTCCGCCTTTCTCCCTTCGGGAAGCGTGGCGCTTTCTCAAT
GCTCACGCTGTAGGTATCTCAGTTCGGTGTAGGTCGTTCGCTCCAAGCTGGGCTGTGTGCACGAACCCCC
CGTTCAGCCCGACCGCTGCGCCTTATCCGGTAACTATCGTCTTGAGTCCAACCCGGTAAGACACGACTTA
TCGCCACTGGCAGCAGCCACTGGTAACAGGATTAGCAGAGCGAGGTATGTAGGCGGTGCTACAGAGTTCT
TGAAGTGGTGGCCTAACTACGGCTACACTAGAAGGACAGTATTTGGTATCTGCGCTCTGCTGAAGCCAGT
TACCTTCGGAAAAAGAGTTGGTAGCTCTTGATCCGGCAAACAAACCACCGCTGGTAGCGGTGGTTTTTTT
GTTTGCAAGCAGCAGATTACGCGCAGAAAAAAAGGATCTCAAGAAGATCCTTTGATCTTTTCTACGGGGT
CTGACGCTCAGTGGAACGAAAACTCACGTTAAGGGATTTTGGTCATGAGATTATCAAAAAGGATCTTCAC
CTAGATCCTTTTAAATTAAAAATGAAGTTTTAAATCAATCTAAAGTATATATGAGTAAACTTGGTCTGAC
AGTTACCAATGCTTAATCAGTGAGGCACCTATCTCAGCGATCTGTCTATTTCGTTCATCCATAGTTGCCT
GACTCCCCGTCGTGTAGATAACTACGATACGGGAGGGCTTACCATCTGGCCCCAGTGCTGCAATGATACC
GCGAGACCCACGCTCACCGGCTCCAGATTTATCAGCAATAAACCAGCCAGCCGGAAGGGCCGAGCGCAGA
AGTGGTCCTGCAACTTTATCCGCCTCCATCCAGTCTATTAATTGTTGCCGGGAAGCTAGAGTAAGTAGTT
CGCCAGTTAATAGTTTGCGCAACGTTGTTGCCATTGCTACAGGCATCGTGGTGTCACGCTCGTCGTTTGG
TATGGCTTCATTCAGCTCCGGTTCCCAACGATCAAGGCGAGTTACATGATCCCCCATGTTGTGCAAAAAA
GCGGTTAGCTCCTTCGGTCCTCCGATCGTTGTCAGAAGTAAGTTGGCCGCAGTGTTATCACTCATGGTTA
TGGCAGCACTGCATAATTCTCTTACTGTCATGCCATCCGTAAGATGCTTTTCTGTGACTGGTGAGTACTC
AACCAAGTCATTCTGAGAATAGTGTATGCGGCGACCGAGTTGCTCTTGCCCGGCGTCAATACGGGATAAT
ACCGCGCCACATAGCAGAACTTTAAAAGTGCTCATCATTGGAAAACGTTCTTCGGGGCGAAAACTCTCAA
GGATCTTACCGCTGTTGAGATCCAGTTCGATGTAACCCACTCGTGCACCCAACTGATCTTCAGCATCTTT
TACTTTCACCAGCGTTTCTGGGTGAGCAAAAACAGGAAGGCAAAATGCCGCAAAAAAGGGAATAAGGGCG
ACACGGAAATGTTGAATACTCATACTCTTCCTTTTTCAATATTATTGAAGCATTTATCAGGGTTATTGTC
TCATGAGCGGATACATATTTGAATGTATTTAGAAAAATAAACAAATAGGGGTTCCGCGCACATTTCCCCG
AAAAGTGCCACCTGACGTCTAAGAAACCATTATTATCATGACATTAACCTATAAAAATAGGCGTATCACG
AGGCCCTTTCGTCTTCACTCGACGCTGGTCGAGCTGATACTTCCCGTCCGCCAGGGGACATGCCGGCGAT
GCTGAAGGTCGCGCGCATTCCCGATGAAGAGGCCGGTTACCGCCTGTTGACCTGGTGGGACGGGCAGGGC
GCCGCCCGAGTCTTGCCTCGGCGGCGGGCGCTCTGCTCATGGAGCGCGCGTCCGGGGACCTTGCACAGAT
AGCGTGGTCCGGCCAGACGACGAGGCTTGCAGGATCATAATCAGCCATACCACATTTGTAGAGGTTTTAC
TTGCTTTAAAAAACCTCCCACACCTCCCCCTGAACCTGAAACATAAAATGAATGCAATTGTTGTTGTTAA
CTTGTTTATTGCAGCTTATAATGGTTACAAATAAAGCAATAGCATCACAAATTTCACAAATAAAGCATTT
TTTTCACTGCATTCTAGTTGTGGTTTGTCCAAACTCATCAATGTATCTTATCATGTCTGGATCCTCTAGA
ACTAGGTCGACGCGGCCG
