>Addgene plasmid #200264 | pBI-eGFP-Rab22 | depositor partial sequence | sequence record 390007 | Rab22a (human cDNA)
ATGGCGCTGAGGGAGCTCAAAGTGTGTCTGCTCGGGGATACAGGTGTAGGTAAATCGAGTATTGTGTGGC
GGTTTGTGGAAGACAGTTTTGATCCAAACATCAACCCAACAATAGGGGCATCTTTTATGACCAAGACTGT
CCAGTACCAAAATGAGCTACATAAATTCCTAATCTGGGATACAGCTGGACAAGAACGATTTCGTGCCTTA
GCACCAATGTACTATCGAGGGTCGGCTGCAGCTATAATCGTTTATGATATCACAAAAGAAGAGACATTTT
CAACATTAAAGAATTGGGTGAAAGAGCTTCGACAGCATGGCCCACCTAATATTGTAGTTGCCATTGCAGG
AAATAAATGTGATCTTATCGATGTAAGAGAAGTCATGGAGAGAGATGCAAAGGACTACGCCGACTCTATT
CATGCAATTTTTGTAGAGACCAGCGCAAAAAACGCGATAAACATAAATGAACTCTTTATAGAAATTAGTC
GAAGAATTCCATCCACTGACGCCAACCTGCCATCTGGCGGTAAGGGCTTCAAACTCCGAAGACAGCCTTC
AGAGCCAAAGCGGAGCTGCTGCTAG
