>Addgene plasmid #200264 | pBI-eGFP-Rab22 | depositor partial sequence | sequence record 390008 | eGFP
ATGGTGAGCAAGGGCGAGGAGCTGTTCACCGGGGTGGTGCCCATCCTGGTCGAGCTGGACGGCGACGTAA
ACGGCCACAAGTTCAGCGTGTCCGGCGAGGGCGAGGGCGATGCCACCTACGGCAAGCTGACCCTGAAGTT
CATCTGCACCACCGGCAAGCTGCCCGTGCCCTGGCCCACCCTCGTGACCACCCTGACCTACGGCGTGCAG
TGCTTCAGCCGCTACCCCGACCACATGAAGCAGCACGACTTCTTCAAGTCCGCCATGCCCGAAGGCTACG
TCCAGGAGCGCACCATCTTCTTCAAGGACGACGGCAACTACAAGACCCGCGCCGAGGTGAAGTTCGAGGG
CGACACCCTGGTGAACCGCATCGAGCTGAAGGGCATCGACTTCAAGGAGGACGGCAACATCCTGGGGCAC
AAGCTGGAGTACAACTACAACAGCCACAACGTCTATATCATGGCCGACAAGCAGAAGAACGGCATCAAGG
TGAACTTCAAGATCCGCCACAACATCGAGGACGGCAGCGTGCAGCTCGCCGACCACTACCAGCAGAACAC
CCCCATCGGCGACGGCCCCGTGCTGCTGCCCGACAACCACTACCTGAGCACCCAGTCCGCCCTGAGCAAA
GACCCCAACGAGAAGCGCGATCACATGGTCCTGCTGGAGTTCGTGACCGCCGCCGGGATCACTCTCGGCA
TGGACGAGCTGTACAAG
